>Addgene plasmid #237670 | pET22b-msfGFP-NPM1 | addgene full sequence | sequence record 471765 | Addgene NGS Result
TGGCGAATGGG
[124 nt withheld, positions 12-135]
C
[91 nt withheld, positions 137-227]
A
[49 nt withheld, positions 229-277]
CCTTTGACGTTGGAGTCCACGTTCTTT
[37 nt withheld, positions 305-341]
ACCCTATCTCGGTCTATTCTTTTGATTTATAAGGGATTTTGCCGATTTCGGCCTATTGGTTAAAAAATGA
GCTGATTTAACAAAAATTTAACGCGAATTTTAACAAAATATTAACGCTTACAATTTAGGTGGCACTTTTC
GGGGAAATGTGCGCGGAACCCCTATTTGTTTATTTTTCTAAATACATTCAAATATGTATCCGCTCATGAG
ACAATAACCCTGATAAATGCTTCAATAATATTGAAAAAGGAAGAGTATGAGTATTCAACATTTCCGTGTC
GCCCTTATTCCCTTTTTTGCGGCATTTTGCCTTCCTGTTTTTGCTCACCCAGAAACGCTGGTGAAAGTAA
AAGATGCTGAAGATCAGTTGGGTGCACGAGTGGGTTACATCGAACTGGATCTCAACAGCGGTAAGATCCT
TGAGAGTTTTCGCCCCGAAGAACGTTTTCCAATGATGAGCACTTTTAAAGTTCTGCTATGTGGCGCGGTA
TTATCCCGTATTGACGCCGGGCAAGAGCAACTCGGTCGCCGCATACACTATTCTCAGAATGACTTGGTTG
AGTACTCACCAGTCACAGAAAAGCATCTTACGGATGGCATGACAGTAAGAGAATTATGCAGTGCTGCCAT
AACCATGAGTGATAACACTGCGGCCAACTTACTTCTGACAACGATCGGAGGACCGAAGGAGCTAACCGCT
TTTTTGCACAACATGGGGGATCATGTAACTCGCCTTGATCGTTGGGAACCGGAGCTGAATGAAGCCATAC
CAAACGACGAGCGTGACACCACGATGCCTGCAGCAATGGCAACAACGTTGCGCAAACTATTAACTGGCGA
ACTACTTACTCTAGCTTCCCGGCAACAATTAATAGACTGGATGGAGGCGGATAAAGTTGCAGGACCACTT
CTGCGCTCGGCCCTTCCGGCTGGCTGGTTTATTGCTGATAAATCTGGAGCCGGTGAGCGTGGGTCTCGCG
GTATCATTGCAGCACTGGGGCCAGATGGTAAGCCCTCCCGTATCGTAGTTATCTACACGACGGGGAGTCA
GGCAACTATGGATGAACGAAATAGACAGATCGCTGAGATAGGTGCCTCACTGATTAAGCATTGGTAACTG
TCAGACCAAGTTTACTCATATATACTTTAGATTGATTTAAAACTTCATTTTTAATTTAAAAGGATCTAGG
TGAAGATCCTTTTTGATAATCTCATGACCAAAATCCCTTAACGTGAGTTTTCGTTCCACTGAGCGTCAGA
CCCCGTAGAAAAGATCAAAGGATCTTCTTGAGATCCTTTTTTTCTGCGCGTAATCTGCTGCTTGCAAACA
AAAAAACCACCGCTACCAGCGGTGGTTTGTTTGCCGGATCAAGAGCTACCAACTCTTTTTCCGAAGGTAA
CTGGCTTCAGCAGAGCGCAGATACCAAATACTGTCCTTCTAGTGTAGCCGTAGTTAGGCCACCACTTCAA
GAACTCTGTAGCACCGCCTACATACCTCGCTCTGCTAATCCTGTTACCAGTGGCTGCTGCCAGTGGCGAT
AAGTCGTGTCTTACCGGGTTGGACTCAAGACGATAGTTACCGGATAAGGCGCAGCGGTCGGGCTGAACGG
GGGGTTCGTGCACACAGCCCAGCTTGGAGCGAACGACCTACACCGAACTGAGATACCTACAGCGTGAGCT
ATGAGAAAGCGCCACGCTTCCCGAAGGGAGAAAGGCGGACAGGTATCCGGTAAGCGGCAGGGTCGGAACA
GGAGAGCGCACGAGGGAGCTTCCAGGGGGAAACGCCTGGTATCTTTATAGTCCTGTCGGGTTTCGCCACC
TCTGACTTGAGCGTCGATTTTTGTGATGCTCGTCAGGGGGGCGGAGCCTATGGAAAAACGCCAGCAACGC
GGCCTTTTTACGGTTCCTGGCCTTTTGCTGGCCTTTTGCTCACATGTTCTTTCCTGCGTTATCCCCTGAT
TCTGTGGATAACCGTATTACCGCCTTTGAGTGAGCTGATACCGCTCGCCGCAGCCGAACGACCGAGCGCA
GCGAGTCAGTGAGCGAGGAAGCGGAAGAGCGCCTGATGCGGTATTTTCTCCTTACGCATCTGTGCGGTAT
TTCACACCGCAATGGTGCACTCTCAGTACAATCTGCTCTGATGCCGCATAGTTAAGCCAGTATACACTCC
GCTATCGCTACGTGACTGGGTCATGGCTGCGCCCCGACACCCGCCAACACCCGCTGACGCGCCCTGACGG
GCTTGTCTGCTCCCGGCATCCGCTTACAGACAAGCTGTGACCGTCTCCGGGAGCTGCATGTGTCAGAGGT
TTTCACCGTCATCACCGAAACGCGCGAGGCAGCTGCGGTAAAGCTCATCAGCGTGGTCGTGAAGCGATTC
ACAGATGTCTGCCTGTTCATCCGCGTCCAGCTCGTTGAGTTTCTCCAGAAGCGTTAATGTCTGGCTTCTG
ATAAAGCGGGCCATGTTAAGGGCGGTTTTTTCCTGTTTGGTCACTGATGCCTCCGTGTAAGGGGGATTTC
TGTTCATGGGGGTAATGATACCGATGAAACGAGAGAGGATGCTCACGATACGGGTTACTGATGATGAACA
TGCCCGGTTACTGGAACGTTGTGAGGGTAAACAACTGGCGGTATGGATGCGGCGGGACCAGAGAAAAATC
ACTCAGGGTCAATGCCAGCGCTTCGTTAATACAGATGTAGGTGTTCCACAGGGTAGCCAGCAGCATCCTG
CGATGCAGATCCGGAACATAATGGTGCAGGGCGCTGACTTCCGCGTTTCCAGACTTTACGAAACACGGAA
ACCGAAGACCATTCATGTTGTTGCTCAGGTCGCAGACGTTTTGCAGCAGCAGTCGCTTCACGTTCGCTCG
CGTATCGGTGATTCATTCTGCTAACCAGTAAGGCAACCCCGCCAGCCTAGCCGGGTCCTCAACGACAGGA
GCACGATCATGCGCACCCGTGGGGCCGCCATGCCGGCGATAATGGCCTGCTTCTCGCCGAAACGTTTGGT
GGCGGGACCAGTGACGAAGGCTTGAGCGAGGGCGTGCAAGATTCCGAATACCGCAAGCGACAGGCCGATC
ATCGTCGCGCTCCAGCGAAAGCGGTCCTCGCCGAAAATGACCCAGAGCGCTGCCGGCACCTGTCCTACGA
GTTGCATGATAAAGAAGACAGTCATAAGTGCGGCGACGATAGTCATGCCCCGCGCCCACCGGAAGGAGCT
GACTGGGTTGAAGGCTCTCAAGGGCATCGGTCGAGATCCCGGTGCCTAATGAGTGAGCTAACTTACATTA
ATTGCGTTGCGCTCACTGCCCGCTTTCCAGTCGGGAAACCTGTCGTGCCAGCTGCATTAATGAATCGGCC
AACGCGCGGGGAGAGGCGGTTTGCGTATTGGGCGCCAGGGTGGTTTTTCTTTTCACCAGTGAGACGGGCA
ACAGCTGATTGCCCTTCACCGCCTGGCCCTGAGAGAGTTGCAGCAAGCGGTCCACGCTGGTTTGCCCCAG
CAGGCGAAAATCCTGTTTGATGGTGGTTAACGGCGGGATATAACATGAGCTGTCTTCGGTATCGTCGTAT
CCCACTACCGAGATATCCGCACCAACGCGCAGCCCGGACTCGGTAATGGCGCGCATTGCGCCCAGCGCCA
TCTGATCGTTGGCAACCAGCATCGCAGTGGGAACGATGCCCTCATTCAGCATTTGCATGGTTTGTTGAAA
ACCGGACATGGCACTCCAGTCGCCTTCCCGTTCCGCTATCGGCTGAATTTGATTGCGAGTGAGATATTTA
TGCCAGCCAGCCAGACGCAGACGCGCCGAGACAGAACTTAATGGGCCCGCTAACAGCGCGATTTGCTGGT
GACCCAATGCGACCAGATGCTCCACGCCCAGTCGCGTACCGTCTTCATGGGAGAAAATAATACTGTTGAT
GGGTGTCTGGTCAGAGACATCAAGAAATAACGCCGGAACATTAGTGCAGGCAGCTTCCACAGCAATGGCA
TCCTGGTCATCCAGCGGATAGTTAATGATCAGCCCACTGACGCGTTGCGCGAGAAGATTGTGCACCGCCG
CTTTACAGGCTTCGACGCCGCTTCGTTCTACCATCGACACCACCACGCTGGCACCCAGTTGATCGGCGCG
AGATTTAATCGCCGCGACAATTTGCGACGGCGCGTGCAGGGCCAGACTGGAGGTGGCAACGCCAATCAGC
AACGACTGTTTGCCCGCCAGTTGTTGTGCCACGCGGTTGGGAATGTAATTCAGCTCCGCCATCGCCGCTT
CCACTTTTTCCCGCGTTTTCGCAGAAACGTGGCTGGCCTGGTTCACCACGCGGGAAACGGTCTGATAAGA
GACACCGGCATACTCTGCGACATCGTATAACGTTACTGGTTTCACATTCACCACCCTGAATTGACTCTCT
TCCGGGCGCTATCATGCCATACCGCGAAAGGTTTTGCGCCATTCGATGGTGTCCGGGATCTCGACGCTCT
CCCTTATGCGACTCCTGCATTAGGAAGCAGCCCAGTAGTAGGTTGAGGCCGTTGAGCACCGCCGCCGCAA
GGAATGGTGCATGCAAGGAGATGGCGCCCAACAGTCCCCCGGCCACGGGGCCTGCCACCATACCCACGCC
GAAACAAGCGCTCATGAGCCCGAAGTGGCGAGCCCGATCTTCCCCATCGGTGATGTCGGCGATATAGGCG
CCAGCAACCGCACCTGTGGCGCCGGTGATGCCGGCCACGATGCGTCCGGCGTAGAGGATCGAGATCTCGA
TCCCGCGAAATTAATACGACTCACTATAGGGGAATTGTGAGCGGATAACAATTCCCCTCTAGAAATAATT
TTGTTTAACTTTAAGAAGGAGATATACAATGCATCATCATCATCATCACAAAGAAACCGCTGCTGCGAAA
TTTGAACGCCAGCACATGGACTCGGTGAGCAAGGGCGAGGAGCTGTTCACCGGGGTGGTGCCCATCCTGG
TCGAGCTGGACGGCGACGTAAACGGCCACAAGTTCAGCGTGCGCGGCGAGGGCGAGGGCGATGCCACCAA
CGGCAAGCTGACCCTGAAGTTCATCTGCACCACCGGCAAGCTGCCCGTGCCCTGGCCCACCCTCGTGACC
ACCCTGACCTACGGCGTGCAGTGCTTCAGCCGCTACCCCGACCACATGAAGCAGCACGACTTCTTCAAGT
CCGCCATGCCCGAAGGCTACGTCCAGGAGCGCACCATCTCCTTCAAGGACGACGGCACCTACAAGACCCG
CGCCGAGGTGAAGTTCGAGGGCGACACCCTGGTGAACCGCATCGAGCTGAAGGGCATCGACTTCAAGGAG
GACGGCAACATCCTGGGGCACAAGCTGGAGTACAACTTCAACAGCCACAACGTCTATATCACGGCCGACA
AGCAGAAGAACGGCATCAAGGCGAACTTCAAGATCCGCCACAACGTCGAGGACGGCAGCGTGCAGCTCGC
CGACCACTACCAGCAGAACACCCCCATCGGCGACGGCCCCGTGCTGCTGCCCGACAACCACTACCTGAGC
ACCCAGTCCAAGCTGAGCAAAGACCCCAACGAGAAGCGCGATCACATGGTCCTGCTGGAGTTCGTGACCG
CCGCCGGGATCACTCTCGGCATGGACGAGCTGTACAAGATGGAAGATTCGATGGACATGGACATGAGCCC
CCTGAGGCCCCAGAACTATCTTTTCGGTTGTGAACTAAAGGCCGACAAAGATTATCACTTTAAGGTGGAT
AATGATGAAAATGAGCACCAGTTATCTTTAAGAACGGTCAGTTTAGGGGCTGGTGCAAAGGATGAGTTGC
ACATTGTTGAAGCAGAGGCAATGAATTACGAAGGCAGTCCAATTAAAGTAACACTGGCAACTTTGAAAAT
GTCTGTACAGCCAACGGTTTCCCTTGGGGGCTTTGAAATAACACCACCAGTGGTCTTAAGGTTGAAGTGT
GGTTCAGGGCCAGTGCATATTAGTGGACAGCACTTAGTAGCTGTGGAGGAAGATGCAGAGTCAGAAGATG
AAGAGGAGGAGGATGTGAAACTCTTAAGTATATCTGGAAAGCGGTCTGCCCCTGGAGGTGGTAGCAAGGT
TCCACAGAAAAAAGTAAAACTTGCTGCTGATGAAGATGATGACGATGATGATGAAGAGGATGATGATGAA
GATGATGATGATGATGATTTTGATGATGAGGAAGCTGAAGAAAAAGCGCCAGTGAAGAAATCTATACGAG
ATACTCCAGCCAAAAATGCACAAAAGTCAAATCAGAATGGAAAAGACTCAAAACCATCATCAACACCAAG
ATCAAAAGGACAAGAATCCTTCAAGAAACAGGAAAAAACTCCTAAAACACCAAAAGGACCTAGTTCTGTA
GAAGACATTAAAGCAAAAATGCAAGCAAGTATAGAAAAAGGTGGTTCTCTTCCCAAAGTGGAAGCCAAAT
TCATCAATTATGTGAAGAATTGCTTCCGGATGACTGACCAAGAGGCTATTCAAGATCTCTGGCAGTGGAG
GAAGTCTCTTGGAGGAGGCGGATCCGGAGGCGGAGGATCCTGAAAGGCACCACCACCACCACCACTGAGA
TCCGGCTGCTAACAAAGCCCGAAAGGAAGCTGAGTTGGCTGCTGCCACCGCTGAGCAATAACTAGCATAA
CCCCTTGGGGCCTCTAAACGGGTCTTGAGGGGTTTTTTGCTGAAAGGAGGAACTATATCCGGAT
Features (pLannotate 1.2.2; 22 found; start..end, strand, type, name):
     12..440     +  rep_origin     f1 ori (sequence partly withheld): f1 bacteriophage origin of replication; arrow indicates direction of (+) strand synthesis
    493..597     +  promoter       AmpR promoter: bla
    598..1458    +  CDS            AmpR: β-lactamase; bla; confers resistance to ampicillin, carbenicillin, and related antibiotics
   1629..2217    +  rep_origin     ori: high-copy-number ColE1/pMB1/pBR322/pUC origin of replication
   2403..2542    -  misc_feature   bom: basis of mobility region from pBR322
   2644..2835    -  CDS            rop: Rop protein, which maintains plasmids at low copy number; rop
   2852..3232    +  CDS            YPB1_ECOLX: Protein predicted: Swiss-Prot protein existence level 4. From Escherichia coli.
   3304..3595    -  CDS            TcR (fragment): tetracycline efflux protein; tet; confers resistance to tetracycline
   3610..3631    -  protein_bind   CAP binding site: CAP binding activates transcription in the presence of cAMP. E. coli catabolite activator protein
   3644..4726    -  CDS            lacI: lac repressor; lacI; The lac repressor binds to the lac operator to inhibit transcription in E. coli. This inhibition can be relieved by adding lactose or isopropyl-β-D-thiogalactopyranoside (IPTG).
   4727..4804    -  promoter       lacI promoter: lacI
   4812..5091    -  CDS            TcR (fragment): tetracycline efflux protein; tet; confers resistance to tetracycline
   5113..5131    +  promoter       T7 promoter: promoter for bacteriophage T7 RNA polymerase
   5132..5156    +  protein_bind   lac operator: The lac repressor binds to the lac operator to inhibit transcription in E. coli. This inhibition can be relieved by adding lactose or isopropyl-β-D-thiogalactopyranoside (IPTG). lac repressor encoded by lacI
   5171..5193    +  RBS            RBS: efficient ribosome binding site from bacteriophage T7 gene 10 (Olins and Rangwala, 1989)
   5201..5219    +  CDS            capTEV™ (fragment): composite tag for in vivo biotinylation, TEV protease cleavage, and 6xHis tagging
   5221..5262    +  CDS            S-Tag (fragment): affinity and epitope tag derived from pancreatic ribonuclease A
   5265..5979    +  CDS            SiriusGFP (fragment): enhanced GFP (EGFP) derivative that exhibits robust folding and enhanced photostability (Zhong et al., 2019) mammalian codon-optimized
   5980..6861    +  CDS            NPM1: NPM_HUMAN - Also known as NPM. Experimental evidence at protein level: Swiss-Prot protein existence level 1. Involved in diverse cellular processes such as ribosome biogenesis, centrosome duplication, protein chaperoning, histone assembly, cell proliferation, and regulation of tumor suppressors p53/TP53 and ARF. Binds ribosome presumably to drive ribosome nuclear export. Associated with nucleolar ribonucleoprotein structures and bind single-stranded nucleic acids. Acts as a chaperonin for the core histones H3, H2B and H4. Stimulates APEX1 endonuclease activity on apurinic/apyrimidinic (AP) dou
   6899..6916    +  CDS            9xHis (fragment): 9xHis affinity tag
   6926..6975    +  CDS            SET1 (fragment): solubility-enhancement tag derived from T7 phage gene 10B
   6983..7030    +  terminator     T7 terminator: transcription terminator for bacteriophage T7 RNA polymerase
