[The description below was written by a language model from this plasmid's Addgene catalogue record and pLannotate feature annotations shown in this document.]
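Description:
pET22b-msfGFP-NPM1 is a 7,055 nt bacterial expression plasmid built on the pET22b backbone for producing human nucleophosmin (NPM1, also known as B23) fused at its N terminus to monomeric superfolder GFP in E. coli. It is maintained through a ColE1/pBR322-type origin, alongside the bom mobility region and the rop gene, and is catalogued as high copy. Selection is by ampicillin through the bla β-lactamase gene under its own promoter. An f1 phage origin is also present, as are short remnants of the pBR322 tetracycline resistance gene that are not functional markers.

The expression cassette follows the standard pET design. A T7 promoter is immediately followed by a lac operator and the T7 gene 10 ribosome binding site, and the plasmid-borne lacI gene supplies repressor. Transcription therefore depends on a host providing T7 RNA polymerase and is induced with IPTG, ending at the T7 terminator. The open reading frame carries the GFP coding region, which the annotation software matched to a related GFP derivative but which the catalogue identifies as msfGFP, joined directly to the NPM1 coding sequence. Short partial matches upstream of GFP (fragments resembling a His/TEV composite tag and an S-tag) suggest a small N-terminal leader, possibly including a histidine stretch. A histidine tag fragment is also annotated downstream of NPM1. The catalogue lists only msfGFP as a tag, so whether these flanking elements are in frame and translated cannot be confirmed from the record.

The stated purpose is recombinant expression of msfGFP-NPM1 in E. coli. The associated publication concerns probing biomolecular condensate microenvironments, which fits the use of the fluorescent nucleolar protein in condensate studies, though the record does not give specific assays.
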