Addgene plasmid #237670: pET22b-msfGFP-NPM1
Purpose: For expression of msfGFP-NPM1 in Ecoli
Depositing lab: Denes Hnisz. Depositing organization: Max Planck Institute for Molecular Genetics. Publication: Probing condensate microenvironments with a micropeptide killswitch. Zhang Y, Stoppelkamp I, Fernandez-Pernas P, Allram M, Charman M, Magalhaes AP, Piedavent-Salomon M, Sommer G, Sung YC, Meyer K, Grams N, Halko E, Dongre S, Meierhofer D, Malszycki M, Ilik IA, Aktas T, Kraushar ML, Vastenhouw N, Weitzman MD, Grebien F, Niskanen H, Hnisz D. Nature. 2025 Jun 4. doi: 10.1038/s41586-025-09141-5. PubMed 40468084.
Backbone
  Vector backbone: pET22b
  Vector type: Bacterial Expression
Growth in bacteria
  Bacterial resistance: Ampicillin, 100 μg/mL
  Growth temperature: 37°C
  Growth strain: DH5alpha
  Copy number: High Copy
Gene/Insert
  Gene/Insert name: NPM1
  Species: H. sapiens (human)
  Entrez Gene: NPM1 (a.k.a. B23, NPM)
  Tag / fusion protein: msfGFP (N terminal on insert)
  Cloning method: Gibson Cloning
Terms and licenses: Academic/Nonprofit Terms; Industry Terms: Not Available to Industry
How to cite: pET22b-msfGFP-NPM1 was a gift from Denes Hnisz (Addgene plasmid # 237670 ; http://n2t.net/addgene:237670 ; RRID:Addgene_237670)
